>Addgene plasmid #38011 | pSNAP-CLC-EYFP | depositor full sequence | sequence record 125096 | pSNAP-CLC-EYFP sequence 5919 bps
TAGTTATTAATAGTAATCAATTACGGGGTCATTAGTTCATAGCCCATATATGGAGTTCCGCGTTACATAA
CTTACGGTAAATGGCCCGCCTGGCTGACCGCCCAACGACCCCCGCCCATTGACGTCAATAATGACGTATG
TTCCCATAGTAACGCCAATAGGGACTTTCCATTGACGTCAATGGGTGGAGTATTTACGGTAAACTGCCCA
CTTGGCAGTACATCAAGTGTATCATATGCCAAGTACGCCCCCTATTGACGTCAATGACGGTAAATGGCCC
GCCTGGCATTATGCCCAGTACATGACCTTATGGGACTTTCCTACTTGGCAGTACATCTACGTATTAGTCA
TCGCTATTACCATGGTGATGCGGTTTTGGCAGTACATCAATGGGCGTGGATAGCGGTTTGACTCACGGGG
ATTTCCAAGTCTCCACCCCATTGACGTCAATGGGAGTTTGTTTTGGCACCAAAATCAACGGGACTTTCCA
AAATGTCGTAACAACTCCGCCCCATTGACGCAAATGGGCGGTAGGCGTGTACGGTGGGAGGTCTATATAA
GCAGAGCTGGTTTAGTGAACCGTCAGATCCGCTAGCGCTACCGGACTCAGATCTCGAGGATGGACAAAGA
CTGCGAAATGAAGCGCACCACCCTGGATAGCCCTCTGGGCAAGCTGGAACTGTCTGGGTGCGAACAGGGC
CTGCACGAGATCAAGCTGCTGGGCAAAGGAACATCTGCCGCCGACGCCGTGGAAGTGCCTGCCCCAGCCG
CCGTGCTGGGCGGACCAGAGCCACTGATGCAGGCCACCGCCTGGCTCAACGCCTACTTTCACCAGCCTGA
GGCCATCGAGGAGTTCCCTGTGCCAGCCCTGCACCACCCAGTGTTCCAGCAGGAGAGCTTTACCCGCCAG
GTGCTGTGGAAACTGCTGAAAGTGGTGAAGTTCGGAGAGGTCATCAGCTACCAGCAGCTGGCCGCCCTGG
CCGGCAATCCCGCCGCCACCGCCGCCGTGAAAACCGCCCTGAGCGGAAATCCCGTGCCCATTCTGATCCC
CTGCCACCGGGTGGTGTCTAGCTCTGGCGCCGTGGGGGGCTACGAGGGCGGGCTCGCCGTGAAAGAGTGG
CTGCTGGCCCACGAGGGCCACAGACTGGGCAAGCCTGGGCTGGGTATGAATTCTGCAGTCGACGGTACCG
CCACCATGGCCGAGTTGGATCCATTTGGCGATCCCGCCGGTGCGCCCGGTGGCCCCGCTCTAGGAAACGG
GGTGGCGGGCGCCGGCGAAGAAGACCCGGCCGCGGCCTTCTTGGCGCAGCAAGAGAGTGAGATTGCGGGC
ATCGAGAACGATGAGGCCTTCGCCATCCTGGACGGCGGCGCCCCCGGGCCGCAGCCACACGGCGAGCCGC
CGGGAGGTCCGGATGCTGTTGACGGAGTGATGAATGGTGAATACTACCAGGAGAGCAATGGTCCAACAGA
CAGTTACGCAGCCATTTCAGAAGTGGATCGATTGCAGTCAGAGCCTGAAAGTATCCGTAAGTGGAGAGAA
GAGCAGACAGAGCGCCTGGAAGCCCTCGATGCCAATTCTCGGAAGCAAGAAGCGGAGTGGAAAGAAAAGG
CGATAAAGGAGCTGGAAGAGTGGTATGCGAGGCAGGACGAGCAGCTACAGAAGACAAAGGCAAACAACAG
GGCGGCAGAAGAAGCCTTTGTAAACGACATTGACGAGTCATCCCCAGGCACTGAGTGGGAGCGGGTGGCC
CGCCTGTGTGACTTTAACCCCAAGTCCAGCAAACAGGCCAAAGATGTCTCTCGCATGCGCTCAGTCCTCA
TCTCCCTGAAGCAGGCCCCCCTGGTGCACCCACCGGTCGCCACCATGGTGAGCAAGGGCGAGGAGCTGTT
CACCGGGGTGGTGCCCATCCTGGTCGAGCTGGACGGCGACGTAAACGGCCACAAGTTCAGCGTGTCCGGC
GAGGGCGAGGGCGATGCCACCTACGGCAAGCTGACCCTGAAGTTCATCTGCACCACCGGCAAGCTGCCCG
TGCCCTGGCCCACCCTCGTGACCACCTTCGGCTACGGCCTGCAGTGCTTCGCCCGCTACCCCGACCACAT
GAAGCAGCACGACTTCTTCAAGTCCGCCATGCCCGAAGGCTACGTCCAGGAGCGCACCATCTTCTTCAAG
GACGACGGCAACTACAAGACCCGCGCCGAGGTGAAGTTCGAGGGCGACACCCTGGTGAACCGCATCGAGC
TGAAGGGCATCGACTTCAAGGAGGACGGCAACATCCTGGGGCACAAGCTGGAGTACAACTACAACAGCCA
CAACGTCTATATCATGGCCGACAAGCAGAAGAACGGCATCAAGGTGAACTTCAAGATCCGCCACAACATC
GAGGACGGCAGCGTGCAGCTCGCCGACCACTACCAGCAGAACACCCCCATCGGCGACGGCCCCGTGCTGC
TGCCCGACAACCACTACCTGAGCTACCAGTCCGCCCTGAGCAAAGACCCCAACGAGAAGCGCGATCACAT
GGTCCTGCTGGAGTTCGTGACCGCCGCCGGGATCACTCTCGGCATGGACGAGCTGTACAAGTAAAGCGGC
CGCGACTCTAGATCATAATCAGCCATACCACATTTGTAGAGGTTTTACTTGCTTTAAAAAACCTCCCACA
CCTCCCCCTGAACCTGAAACATAAAATGAATGCAATTGTTGTTGTTAACTTGTTTATTGCAGCTTATAAT
GGTTACAAATAAAGCAATAGCATCACAAATTTCACAAATAAAGCATTTTTTTCACTGCATTCTAGTTGTG
GTTTGTCCAAACTCATCAATGTATCTTAAGGCGTAAATTGTAAGCGTTAATATTTTGTTAAAATTCGCGT
TAAATTTTTGTTAAATCAGCTCATTTTTTAACCAATAGGCCGAAATCGGCAAAATCCCTTATAAATCAAA
AGAATAGACCGAGATAGGGT
[37 nt withheld, positions 2961-2997]
AAAGAACGTGGACTCCAACGTCAAAGG
[49 nt withheld, positions 3025-3073]
T
[91 nt withheld, positions 3075-3165]
G
[124 nt withheld, positions 3167-3290]
CAGGTGGCACTTTTCGGGGAAATGTGCGCGGAACCCCTATTTGTTTATTTTTCTAAATACATTCAAATAT
GTATCCGCTCATGAGACAATAACCCTGATAAATGCTTCAATAATATTGAAAAAGGAAGAGTCCTGAGGCG
GAAAGAACCAGCTGTGGAATGTGTGTCAGTTAGGGTGTGGAAAGTCCCCAGGCTCCCCAGCAGGCAGAAG
TATGCAAAGCATGCATCTCAATTAGTCAGCAACCAGGTGTGGAAAGTCCCCAGGCTCCCCAGCAGGCAGA
AGTATGCAAAGCATGCATCTCAATTAGTCAGCAACCATAGTCCCGCCCCTAACTCCGCCCATCCCGCCCC
TAACTCCGCCCAGTTCCGCCCATTCTCCGCCCCATGGCTGACTAATTTTTTTTATTTATGCAGAGGCCGA
GGCCGCCTCGGCCTCTGAGCTATTCCAGAAGTAGTGAGGAGGCTTTTTTGGAGGCCTAGGCTTTTGCAAA
GATCGATCAAGAGACAGGATGAGGATCGTTTCGCATGATTGAACAAGATGGATTGCACGCAGGTTCTCCG
GCCGCTTGGGTGGAGAGGCTATTCGGCTATGACTGGGCACAACAGACAATCGGCTGCTCTGATGCCGCCG
TGTTCCGGCTGTCAGCGCAGGGGCGCCCGGTTCTTTTTGTCAAGACCGACCTGTCCGGTGCCCTGAATGA
ACTGCAAGACGAGGCAGCGCGGCTATCGTGGCTGGCCACGACGGGCGTTCCTTGCGCAGCTGTGCTCGAC
GTTGTCACTGAAGCGGGAAGGGACTGGCTGCTATTGGGCGAAGTGCCGGGGCAGGATCTCCTGTCATCTC
ACCTTGCTCCTGCCGAGAAAGTATCCATCATGGCTGATGCAATGCGGCGGCTGCATACGCTTGATCCGGC
TACCTGCCCATTCGACCACCAAGCGAAACATCGCATCGAGCGAGCACGTACTCGGATGGAAGCCGGTCTT
GTCGATCAGGATGATCTGGACGAAGAGCATCAGGGGCTCGCGCCAGCCGAACTGTTCGCCAGGCTCAAGG
CGAGCATGCCCGACGGCGAGGATCTCGTCGTGACCCATGGCGATGCCTGCTTGCCGAATATCATGGTGGA
AAATGGCCGCTTTTCTGGATTCATCGACTGTGGCCGGCTGGGTGTGGCGGACCGCTATCAGGACATAGCG
TTGGCTACCCGTGATATTGCTGAAGAGCTTGGCGGCGAATGGGCTGACCGCTTCCTCGTGCTTTACGGTA
TCGCCGCTCCCGATTCGCAGCGCATCGCCTTCTATCGCCTTCTTGACGAGTTCTTCTGAGCGGGACTCTG
GGGTTCGAAATGACCGACCAAGCGACGCCCAACCTGCCATCACGAGATTTCGATTCCACCGCCGCCTTCT
ATGAAAGGTTGGGCTTCGGAATCGTTTTCCGGGACGCCGGCTGGATGATCCTCCAGCGCGGGGATCTCAT
GCTGGAGTTCTTCGCCCACCCTAGGGGGAGGCTAACTGAAACACGGAAGGAGACAATACCGGAAGGAACC
CGCGCTATGACGGCAATAAAAAGACAGAATAAAACGCACGGTGTTGGGTCGTTTGTTCATAAACGCGGGG
TTCGGTCCCAGGGCTGGCACTCTGTCGATACCCCACCGAGACCCCATTGGGGCCAATACGCCCGCGTTTC
TTCCTTTTCCCCACCCCACCCCCCAAGTTCGGGTGAAGGCCCAGGGCTCGCAGCCAACGTCGGGGCGGCA
GGCCCTGCCATAGCCTCAGGTTACTCATATATACTTTAGATTGATTTAAAACTTCATTTTTAATTTAAAA
GGATCTAGGTGAAGATCCTTTTTGATAATCTCATGACCAAAATCCCTTAACGTGAGTTTTCGTTCCACTG
AGCGTCAGACCCCGTAGAAAAGATCAAAGGATCTTCTTGAGATCCTTTTTTTCTGCGCGTAATCTGCTGC
TTGCAAACAAAAAAACCACCGCTACCAGCGGTGGTTTGTTTGCCGGATCAAGAGCTACCAACTCTTTTTC
CGAAGGTAACTGGCTTCAGCAGAGCGCAGATACCAAATACTGTCCTTCTAGTGTAGCCGTAGTTAGGCCA
CCACTTCAAGAACTCTGTAGCACCGCCTACATACCTCGCTCTGCTAATCCTGTTACCAGTGGCTGCTGCC
AGTGGCGATAAGTCGTGTCTTACCGGGTTGGACTCAAGACGATAGTTACCGGATAAGGCGCAGCGGTCGG
GCTGAACGGGGGGTTCGTGCACACAGCCCAGCTTGGAGCGAACGACCTACACCGAACTGAGATACCTACA
GCGTGAGCTATGAGAAAGCGCCACGCTTCCCGAAGGGAGAAAGGCGGACAGGTATCCGGTAAGCGGCAGG
GTCGGAACAGGAGAGCGCACGAGGGAGCTTCCAGGGGGAAACGCCTGGTATCTTTATAGTCCTGTCGGGT
TTCGCCACCTCTGACTTGAGCGTCGATTTTTGTGATGCTCGTCAGGGGGGCGGAGCCTATGGAAAAACGC
CAGCAACGCGGCCTTTTTACGGTTCCTGGCCTTTTGCTGGCCTTTTGCTCACATGTTCTTTCCTGCGTTA
TCCCCTGATTCTGTGGATAACCGTATTACCGCCATGCAT
Features (pLannotate 1.2.2; 17 found; start..end, strand, type, name):
     61..364     +  enhancer       CMV enhancer: human cytomegalovirus immediate early enhancer
    365..568     +  promoter       CMV promoter: human cytomegalovirus (CMV) immediate early promoter
    591..618     +  misc_feature   MCS (fragment): multiple cloning site
    620..1165    +  CDS            SNAP-tag®: human O6-alkylguanine-DNA-alkyltransferase variant that forms covalent bonds with benzylguanine derivatives optimized for mammalian expression
   1168..1191    +  misc_feature   MCS (fragment): multiple cloning site
   1196..1849    +  CDS            Clta (fragment): CLCA_MOUSE - Experimental evidence at protein level: Swiss-Prot protein existence level 1. Clathrin is the major protein of the polyhedral coat of coated pits and vesicles. Acts as component of the TACC3/ch- TOG/clathrin complex proposed to contribute to stabilization of kinetochore fibers of the mitotic spindle by acting as inter- microtubule bridge (By similarity). From Mus musculus (Mouse).
   1865..2584    +  CDS            EYFP: enhanced YFP mammalian codon-optimized
   2601..2684    +  CDS            large T antigen (fragment): large T antigen from SV40 (simian virus 40)
   2707..2828    +  polyA_signal   SV40 poly(A) signal: SV40 polyadenylation signal
   2862..3290    -  rep_origin     f1 ori (sequence partly withheld): f1 bacteriophage origin of replication; arrow indicates direction of (+) strand synthesis
   3317..3421    +  promoter       AmpR promoter: bla
   3423..3780    +  promoter       SV40 promoter: SV40 enhancer and early promoter
   3815..4609    +  CDS            NeoR/KanR: aminoglycoside phosphotransferase from Tn5; aph(3')-II (or nptII); confers resistance to neomycin, kanamycin, and G418 (Geneticin®)
   4630..4782    +  CDS            ble (fragment): BLE_KLEPN - Experimental evidence at protein level: Swiss-Prot protein existence level 1. Binding protein with a strong affinity to the bleomycin family of antibiotics. Binds to CL990; an antimitotic-antibiotic compound. From Klebsiella pneumoniae.
   4841..4888    +  polyA_signal   HSV TK poly(A) signal: herpes simplex virus thymidine kinase polyadenylation signal (Cole and Stacy, 1985)
   4979..4995    -  polyA_signal   bGH poly(A) signal (fragment): bovine growth hormone polyadenylation signal
   5217..5805    +  rep_origin     ori: high-copy-number ColE1/pMB1/pBR322/pUC origin of replication
