[The description below was written by a language model from this plasmid's Addgene catalogue record and pLannotate feature annotations shown in this document.]
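Description:
pSNAP-CLC-EYFP is a mammalian expression plasmid built on the Clontech pEYFP-N1 backbone that produces mouse clathrin light chain A (Clta) flanked by two labelling modules. Transcription is driven by the human cytomegalovirus immediate early enhancer and promoter. The open reading frame reads SNAP-tag (SNAP26m) at the N terminus, then the clathrin light chain coding region of about 650 bp, then EYFP at the C terminus, and it is terminated by the SV40 polyadenylation signal. The insert was placed between KpnI, which was destroyed in cloning, and AgeI, which was retained. The depositor notes an A9D substitution in the light chain, described as a natural variant that does not affect function.

The plasmid replicates in E. coli at high copy from a pUC-type ColE1 origin and also carries an f1 origin. A single Tn5 NeoR/KanR gene provides both selections. It is preceded by a bacterial bla promoter for kanamycin resistance and by the SV40 early promoter for G418 selection in mammalian cells, and it ends with the HSV TK polyadenylation signal. The short annotated fragments of SV40 large T antigen, ble and bGH poly(A) appear to be backbone remnants or partial matches rather than functional parts. The catalogue lists a total size of 5340 bp, whereas the depositor's full sequence is 5919 nt, a discrepancy the record does not explain.

The SNAP-tag reacts covalently with benzylguanine-derivatised dyes, so clathrin-coated pits and vesicles can be marked with organic fluorophores while EYFP gives an intrinsic fluorescent readout. This fits the associated work on fast three-dimensional super-resolution imaging of live cells.
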