Addgene plasmid #38011: pSNAP-CLC-EYFP
Depositing lab: Xiaowei Zhuang. Depositing organization: Harvard University. Publication: Fast, three-dimensional super-resolution imaging of live cells. Jones SA, Shim SH, He J, Zhuang X. Nat Methods. 2011 Jun;8(6):499-508. Epub 2011 May 8. 10.1038/nmeth.1605 PubMed 21552254.
Backbone
  Vector backbone: pEYFP-N1
  Backbone manufacturer: Clontech
  Backbone size w/o insert (bp): 4700
  Total vector size (bp): 5340
  Vector type: Mammalian Expression, Bacterial Expression
  Selectable markers: Neomycin (select with G418)
Growth in bacteria
  Bacterial resistance: Kanamycin, 50 μg/mL
  Growth temperature: 37°C
  Growth strain: DH5alpha
  Copy number: High Copy
Gene/Insert
  Gene/Insert name: Clathrin, light polypeptide (LCa) (alt name: Clta)
  Species: M. musculus (mouse)
  Insert size (bp): 657
  GenBank ID: NM_001080385
  Entrez Gene: Clta (a.k.a. Lca)
  Promoter: CMV
  Tag / fusion protein: EYFP (C terminal on backbone); SNAP26m (N terminal on backbone)
  Cloning method: Restriction Enzyme; 5′ cloning site KpnI (destroyed during cloning); 3′ cloning site AgeI (not destroyed)
  Sequencing primers: 5′ CMV promoter
Resource information
  A portion of this plasmid was derived from a plasmid made by: Clathrin light chain was a kind of gift of Dr. James H. Keen (Kimmel Cancer Center).
Terms and licenses: Academic/Nonprofit Terms; Industry Terms: Not Available to Industry
Depositor comments: Note: The clathrin light chain has an A9D amino acid residue substitution. This is a natural variant that does not affect protein function.
How to cite: pSNAP-CLC-EYFP was a gift from Xiaowei Zhuang (Addgene plasmid # 38011 ; http://n2t.net/addgene:38011 ; RRID:Addgene_38011)
