>Addgene plasmid #38011 | pSNAP-CLC-EYFP | addgene partial sequence | sequence record 125094 | fBac-2 5'-gggaggttttttaaagcaagtaaa-3'
GTGGTATGGCTGATTATGATCTAGAGTCGCGGCCGCTTTACTTGTACAGCTCGTCCATGCCGAGAGTGAT
CCCGGCGGCGGTCACGAACTCCAGCAGGACCATGTGATCGCGCTTCTCGTTGGGGTCTTTGCTCAGGGCG
GACTGGTAGCTCAGGTAGTGGTTGTCGGGCAGCAGCACGGGGCCGTCGCCGATGGGGGTGTTCTGCTGGT
AGTGGTCGGCGAGCTGCACGCTGCCGTCCTCGATGTTGTGGCGGATCTTGAAGTTCACCTTGATGCCGTT
CTTCTGCTTGTCGGCCATGATATAGACGTTGTGGCTGTTGTAGTTGTACTCCAGCTTGTGCCCCAGGATG
TTGCCGTCCTCCTTGAAGTCGATGCCCTTCAGCTCGATGCGGTTCACCAGGGTGTCGCCCTCGAACTTCA
CCTCGGCGCGGGTCTTGTAGTTGCCGTCGTCCTTGAAGAAGATGGTGCGCTCCTGGACGTAGCCTTCGGG
CATGGCGGACTTGAAGAAGTCGTGCTGCTTCATGTGGTCGGGGTAGCGGGCGAAGCACTGCAGGCCGTAG
CCGAAGGTGGTCACGAGGGTGGGCCAGGGCACGGGCAGCTTGCCGGTGGTGCAGATGAACTTCAGGGTCA
GCTTGCCGTAGGTGGCATCGCCCTCGCCCTCGCCGGACACGCTGAACTTGTGGCCGTTTACGTCGCCGTC
CAGCTCGACCAGGATGGGCACCACCCCGGTGAACAGCTCCTCGCCCTTGCTCACCATGGTGGCGACCGGT
GGGTGCACCAGGGGGGCCTGCTTCAGGGAGATGAGGACTGAGCGCATGCGAGAGACATCTTTGGCCTGTT
TGCTGGACTTGGGGTTAAAGTCACACAGGCGGGCCACCCGCTCCCACTCAGTGCCTGGGGATGACTCGTC
AATGTCGTTTACAAAGGCTTCTTCTGCCGCCCTGTTGTTTGCCTTTGTCTTCTGTAGCTGCTCGTCCTGC
CTCGCATACCACTCTTCCAGCTCCTTTATCGC
