>Addgene plasmid #38011 | pSNAP-CLC-EYFP | addgene partial sequence | sequence record 125095 | CMV-F 5'-CGCAAATGGGCGGTAGGCGTG-3'
CTATATAAGCAGAGCTGGTTTAGTGAACCGTCAGATCCGCTAGCGCTACCGGACTCAGATCTCGAGGATG
GACAAAGACTGCGAAATGAAGCGCACCACCCTGGATAGCCCTCTGGGCAAGCTGGAACTGTCTGGGTGCG
AACAGGGCCTGCACGAGATCAAGCTGCTGGGCAAAGGAACATCTGCCGCCGACGCCGTGGAAGTGCCTGC
CCCAGCCGCCGTGCTGGGCGGACCAGAGCCACTGATGCAGGCCACCGCCTGGCTCAACGCCTACTTTCAC
CAGCCTGAGGCCATCGAGGAGTTCCCTGTGCCAGCCCTGCACCACCCAGTGTTCCAGCAGGAGAGCTTTA
CCCGCCAGGTGCTGTGGAAACTGCTGAAAGTGGTGAAGTTCGGAGAGGTCATCAGCTACCAGCAGCTGGC
CGCCCTGGCCGGCAATCCCGCCGCCACCGCCGCCGTGAAAACCGCCCTGAGCGGAAATCCCGTGCCCATT
CTGATCCCCTGCCACCGGGTGGTGTCTAGCTCTGGCGCCGTGGGGGGCTACGAGGGCGGGCTCGCCGTGA
AAGAGTGGCTGCTGGCCCACGAGGGCCACAGACTGGGCAAGCCTGGGCTGGGTATGAATTCTGCAGTCGA
CGGTACCGCCACCATGGCCGAGTTGGATCCATTTGGCGATCCCGCCGGTGCGCCCGGTGGCCCCGCTCTA
GGAAACGGGGTGGCGGGCGCCGGCGAAGAAGACCCGGCCGCGGCCTTCTTGGCGCAGCAAGAGAGTGAGA
TTGCGGGCATCGAGAACGATGAGGCCTTCGCCATCCTGGACGGCGGCGCCCCCGGGCCGCAGCCACACGG
CGAGCCGCCGGGAGGTCCGGATGCTGTTGACGGAGTGATGAATGGTGAATACTACCAGGAGAGCAATGGT
CCAACAGACAGTTACGCAGCCATTTCAGAAGTGGATCGATTGCAGTCAGAGCCTGAAAGTATCCGTAAGT
GGAGAGAAGAGCAGACAGAGCGCCTGGAAGCCCTCGATGCCAATTCTCGGAAGCAAGAAGCGGAGTGGAA
AGAAAAGGCGATAAAGGAGCTGGAAGAGTGGTATGCGAGGCAGGACGAGCAGCT
